>Addgene plasmid #84241 | pSLQ2818 pPB: CAG-PYL1-KRAB-IRES-Puro-WPRE-SV40PA PGK-ABI-tagBFP-SpdCas9 | depositor full sequence | sequence record 160882 | pSLQ2818 pPB: CAG-PYL1-KRAB-IRES-Puro-WPRE-SV40PA PGK-ABI-tagBFP-SpdCas9 sequence 14081 bps
CCATGGTCGAGGTGAGCCCCACGTTCTGCTTCACTCTCCCCATCTCCCCCCCCTCCCCACCCCCAATTTT
GTATTTATTTATTTTTTAATTATTTTGTGCAGCGATGGGGGCGGGGGGGGGGGGGGGGCGCGCGCCAGGC
GGGGCGGGGCGGGGCGAGGGGCGGGGCGGGGCGAGGCGGAGAGGTGCGGCGGCAGCCAATCAGAGCGGCG
CGCTCCGAAAGTTTCCTTTTATGGCGAGGCGGCGGCGGCGGCGGCCCTATAAAAAGCGAAGCGCGCGGCG
GGCGGGGAGTCGCTGCGACGCTGCCTTCGCCCCGTGCCCCGCTCCGCCGCCGCCTCGCGCCGCCCGCCCC
GGCTCTGACTGACCGCGTTACTCCCACAGGTGAGCGGGCGGGACGGCCCTTCTCCTCCGGGCTGTAATTA
GCGCTTGGTTTAATGACGGCTTGTTTCTTTTCTGTGGCTGCGTGAAAGCCTTGAGGGGCTCCGGGAGGGC
CCTTTGTGCGGGGGGAGCGGCTCGGGGGGTGCGTGCGTGTGTGTGTGCGTGGGGAGCGCCGCGTGCGGCT
CCGCGCTGCCCGGCGGCTGTGAGCGCTGCGGGCGCGGCGCGGGGCTTTGTGCGCTCCGCAGTGTGCGCGA
GGGGAGCGCGGCCGGGGGCGGTGCCCCGCGGTGCGGGGGGGGCTGCGAGGGGAACAAAGGCTGCGTGCGG
GGTGTGTGCGTGGGGGGGTGAGCAGGGGGTGTGGGCGCGTCGGTCGGGCTGCAACCCCCCCTGCACCCCC
CTCCCCGAGTTGCTGAGCACGGCCCGGCTTCGGGTGCGGGGCTCCGTACGGGGCGTGGCGCGGGGCTCGC
CGTGCCGGGCGGGGGGTGGCGGCAGGTGGGGGTGCCGGGCGGGGCGGGGCCGCCTCGGGCCGGGGAGGGC
TCGGGGGAGGGGCGCGGCGGCCCCCGGAGCGCCGGCGGCTGTCGAGGCGCGGCGAGCCGCAGCCATTGCC
TTTTATGGTAATCGTGCGAGAGGGCGCAGGGACTTCCTTTGTCCCAAATCTGTGCGGAGCCGAAATCTGG
GAGGCGCCGCCGCACCCCCTCTAGCGGGCGCGGGGCGAAGCGGTGCGGCGCCGGCAGGAAGGAAATGGGC
GGGGAGGGCCTTCGTGCGTCGCCGCGCCGCCGTCCCCTTCTCCCTCTCCAGCCTCGGGGCTGTCCGCGGG
GGGACGGCTGCCTTCGGGGGGGACGGGGCAGGGCGGGGTTCGGCTTCTGGCGTGTGACCGGCGGCTCTAG
AGCCTCTGCTAACCATGTTCATGCCTTCTTCTTTTTCCTACAGCTCCTGGGCAACGTGCTGGTTATTGTG
CTGTCTCATCATTTTGGCAAAGAATTCGCCACCATGGGTGGGGGCGCGCCAACTCAAGACGAATTCACCC
AACTCTCCCAATCAATCGCCGAGTTCCACACGTACCAACTCGGTAACGGCCGTTGCTCATCTCTCCTAGC
TCAGCGAATCCACGCGCCGCCGGAAACAGTATGGTCCGTGGTGAGACGTTTCGATAGGCCACAGATTTAC
AAACACTTCATCAAAAGCTGTAACGTGAGTGAAGATTTCGAGATGCGAGTGGGATGCACGCGCGACGTGA
ACGTGATAAGTGGATTACCGGCGAATACGTCTCGAGAGAGATTAGATCTGTTGGACGATGATCGGAGAGT
GACTGGGTTTAGTATAACCGGTGGTGAACATAGGCTGAGGAATTATAAATCGGTTACGACGGTTCATAGA
TTTGAGAAAGAAGAAGAAGAAGAAAGGATCTGGACCGTTGTTTTGGAATCTTATGTTGTTGATGTACCGG
AAGGTAATTCGGAGGAAGATACGAGATTGTTTGCTGATACGGTTATTAGATTGAATCTTCAGAAACTTGC
TTCGATCACTGAAGCTATGAACGAATTCTCAAGCGCTGCAGGTACTAGTGGCGGTGGCGGAGGGATGGAT
GCTAAGTCACTAACTGCCTGGTCCCGGACACTGGTGACCTTCAAGGATGTATTTGTGGACTTCACCAGGG
AGGAGTGGAAGCTGCTGGACACTGCTCAGCAGATCGTGTACAGAAATGTGATGCTGGAGAACTATAAGAA
CCTGGTTTCCTTGGGTTATCAGCTTACTAAGCCAGATGTGATCCTCCGGTTGGAGAAGGGAGAAGAGCCC
TAGATTTAAATAATTCGCCCCTCTCCCTCCCCCCCCCCTAACGTTACTGGCCGAAGCCGCTTGGAATAAG
GCCGGTGTGCGTTTGTCTATATGTTATTTTCCACCATATTGCCGTCTTTTGGCAATGTGAGGGCCCGGAA
ACCTGGCCCTGTCTTCTTGACGAGCATTCCTAGGGGTCTTTCCCCTCTCGCCAAAGGAATGCAAGGTCTG
TTGAATGTCGTGAAGGAAGCAGTTCCTCTGGAAGCTTCTTGAAGACAAACAACGTCTGTAGCGACCCTTT
GCAGGCAGCGGAACCCCCCACCTGGCGACAGGTGCCTCTGCGGCCAAAAGCCACGTGTATAAGATACACC
TGCAAAGGCGGCACAACCCCAGTGCCACGTTGTGAGTTGGATAGTTGTGGAAAGAGTCAAATGGCTCTCC
TCAAGCGTATTCAACAAGGGGCTGAAGGATGCCCAGAAGGTACCCCATTGTATGGGATCTGATCTGGGGC
CTCGGTGCACATGCTTTACGTGTGTTTAGTCGAGGTTAAAAAACGTCTAGGCCCCCCGAACCACGGGGAC
GTGGTTTTCCTTTGAAAAACACGATGATAATATGGCCACAACCGGATCCGGAGCTACCATGACCATGACC
GAGTACAAGCCCACGGTGCGCCTCGCCACCCGCGACGACGTCCCCAGGGCCGTACGCACCCTCGCCGCCG
CGTTCGCCGACTACCCCGCCACGCGCCACACCGTCGATCCGGACCGCCACATCGAGCGGGTCACCGAGCT
GCAAGAACTCTTCCTCACGCGCGTCGGGCTCGACATCGGCAAGGTGTGGGTCGCGGACGACGGCGCCGCG
GTGGCGGTCTGGACCACGCCGGAGAGCGTCGAAGCGGGGGCGGTGTTCGCCGAGATCGGCCCGCGCATGG
CCGAGTTGAGCGGTTCCCGGCTGGCCGCGCAGCAACAGATGGAAGGCCTCCTGGCGCCGCACCGGCCCAA
GGAGCCCGCGTGGTTCCTGGCCACCGTCGGCGTCTCGCCCGACCACCAGGGCAAGGGTCTGGGCAGCGCC
GTCGTGCTCCCCGGAGTGGAGGCGGCCGAGCGCGCCGGGGTGCCCGCCTTCCTGGAGACCTCCGCGCCCC
GCAACCTCCCCTTCTACGAGCGGCTCGGCTTCACCGTCACCGCCGACGTCGAGGTGCCCGAAGGACCGCG
CACCTGGTGCATGACCCGCAAGCCCGGTGCCTGAGTTTAAACCATGCAAGCTTGATATCAAGCTTATCGA
TAATCAACCTCTGGATTACAAAATTTGTGAAAGATTGACTGGTATTCTTAACTATGTTGCTCCTTTTACG
CTATGTGGATACGCTGCTTTAATGCCTTTGTATCATGCTATTGCTTCCCGTATGGCTTTCATTTTCTCCT
CCTTGTATAAATCCTGGTTGCTGTCTCTTTATGAGGAGTTGTGGCCCGTTGTCAGGCAACGTGGCGTGGT
GTGCACTGTGTTTGCTGACGCAACCCCCACTGGTTGGGGCATTGCCACCACCTGTCAGCTCCTTTCCGGG
ACTTTCGCTTTCCCCCTCCCTATTGCCACGGCGGAACTCATCGCCGCCTGCCTTGCCCGCTGCTGGACAG
GGGCTCGGCTGTTGGGCACTGACAATTCCGTGGTGTTGTCGGGGAAATCATCGTCCTTTCCTTGGCTGCT
CGCCTGTGTTGCCACCTGGATTCTGCGCGGGACGTCCTTCTGCTACGTCCCTTCGGCCCTCAATCCAGCG
GACCTTCCTTCCCGCGGCCTGCTGCCGGCTCTGCGGCCTCTTCCGCGTCTTCGCCTTCGCCCTCAGACGA
GTCGGATCTCCCTTTGGGCCGCCTCCCCGCATCCTTGTTTATTGCAGCTTATAATGGTTACAAATAAAGC
AATAGCATCACAAATTTCACAAATAAAGCATTTTTTTCACTGCATTCTAGTTGTGGTTTGTCCAAACTCA
TCAATGTATCTTATCATGTCTGGATCCTGCAGGTAATTCTACCGGGTAGGGGAGGCGCTTTTCCCAAGGC
AGTCTGGAGCATGCGCTTTAGCAGCCCCGCTGGGCACTTGGCGCTACACAAGTGGCCTCTGGCCTCGCAC
ACATTCCACATCCACCGGTAGGCGCCAACCGGCTCCGTTCTTTGGTGGCCCCTTCGCGCCACCTTCTACT
CCTCCCCTAGTCAGGAAGTTCCCCCCCGCCCCGCAGCTCGCGTCGTGCAGGACGTGACAAATGGAAGTAG
CACGTCTCACTAGGCTCGTGCAGATGGACAGCACCGCTGAGCAATGGAAGCGGGTAGGCCTTTGGGGCAG
CGGCCAATAGCAGCTTTGCTCCTTCGCTTTCTGGGCTCAGAGGCTGGGAAGGGGTGGGTCCGGGGGCGGG
CTCAGGGGCGGGCTCAGGGGCGGGGCGGGCGCCCGAAGGTCCTCCGGAGGCCCGGCATTCTGCACGCTTC
AAAAGCGCACGTCTGCCGCGCTGTTCTCCTCTTCCTCATCTCCGGGCCTTTCGACCTGCAGCCCAAGCTT
GTCGACGCCACCATGACGCGTGTGCCTTTGTATGGTTTTACTTCGATTTGTGGAAGAAGACCTGAGATGG
AAGCTGCTGTTTCGACTATACCAAGATTCCTTCAATCTTCCTCTGGTTCGATGTTAGATGGTCGGTTTGA
TCCTCAATCCGCCGCTCATTTCTTCGGTGTTTACGACGGCCATGGCGGTTCTCAGGTAGCGAACTATTGT
AGAGAGAGGATGCATTTGGCTTTGGCGGAGGAGATAGCTAAGGAGAAACCGATGCTCTGCGATGGTGATA
CGTGGCTGGAGAAGTGGAAGAAAGCTCTTTTCAACTCGTTCCTGAGAGTTGACTCGGAGATTGAGTCAGT
TGCGCCGGAGACGGTTGGGTCAACGTCGGTGGTTGCCGTTGTTTTCCCGTCTCACATCTTCGTCGCTAAC
TGCGGTGACTCTAGAGCCGTTCTTTGCCGCGGCAAAACTGCACTTCCATTATCCGTTGACCATAAACCGG
ATAGAGAAGATGAAGCTGCGAGGATTGAAGCCGCAGGAGGGAAAGTGATTCAGTGGAATGGAGCTCGTGT
TTTCGGTGTTCTCGCCATGTCGAGATCCATTGGCGATAGATACTTGAAACCATCCATCATTCCTGATCCG
GAAGTGACGGCTGTGAAGAGAGTAAAAGAAGATGATTGTCTGATTTTGGCGAGTGACGGGGTTTGGGATG
TAATGACGGATGAAGAAGCGTGTGAGATGGCAAGGAAGCGGATTCTCTTGTGGCACAAGAAAAACGCGGT
GGCTGGGGATGCATCGTTGCTCGCGGATGAGCGGAGAAAGGAAGGGAAAGATCCTGCGGCGATGTCCGCG
GCTGAGTATTTGTCAAAGCTGGCGATACAGAGAGGAAGCAAAGACAACATAAGTGTGGTGGTGGTTGATT
TGAAGCATATGTCAAGCGCTGCAGGTGCTACCATGAGCGAGCTGATTAAGGAGAACATGCACATGAAGCT
GTACATGGAGGGCACCGTGGACAACCATCACTTCAAGTGCACATCCGAGGGCGAAGGCAAGCCCTACGAG
GGCACCCAGACCATGAGAATCAAGGTGGTCGAGGGCGGCCCTCTCCCCTTCGCCTTCGACATCCTGGCTA
CTAGCTTCCTCTACGGCAGCAAGACCTTCATCAACCACACCCAGGGCATCCCCGACTTCTTCAAGCAGTC
CTTCCCTGAGGGCTTCACATGGGAGAGAGTCACCACATACGAAGACGGGGGCGTGCTGACCGCTACCCAG
GACACCAGCCTCCAGGACGGCTGCCTCATCTACAACGTCAAGATCAGAGGGGTGAACTTCACATCCAACG
GCCCTGTGATGCAGAAGAAAACACTCGGCTGGGAGGCCTTCACCGAGACGCTGTACCCCGCTGACGGCGG
CCTGGAAGGCAGAAACGACATGGCCCTGAAGCTCGTGGGCGGGAGCCATCTGATCGCAAACATCAAGACC
ACATATAGATCCAAGAAACCCGCTAAGAACCTCAAGATGCCTGGCGTCTACTATGTGGACTACAGACTGG
AAAGAATCAAGGAGGCCAACAACGAGACCTACGTCGAGCAGCACGAGGTGGCAGTGGCCAGATACTGCGA
CCTCCCTAGCAAACTGGGGCACAAGCTTAATTCAAGCGCTGCAGGTGCCACCATGGACAAGAAGTACAGC
ATCGGCCTGGCCATCGGCACCAACTCTGTGGGCTGGGCCGTGATCACCGACGAGTACAAGGTGCCCAGCA
AGAAATTCAAGGTGCTGGGCAACACCGACCGGCACAGCATCAAGAAGAACCTGATCGGCGCCCTGCTGTT
CGACAGCGGAGAAACAGCCGAGGCCACCCGGCTGAAGAGAACCGCCAGAAGAAGATACACCAGACGGAAG
AACCGGATCTGCTATCTGCAAGAGATCTTCAGCAACGAGATGGCCAAGGTGGACGACAGCTTCTTCCACA
GACTGGAAGAGTCCTTCCTGGTGGAAGAGGATAAGAAGCACGAGCGGCACCCCATCTTCGGCAACATCGT
GGACGAGGTGGCCTACCACGAGAAGTACCCCACCATCTACCACCTGAGAAAGAAACTGGTGGACAGCACC
GACAAGGCCGACCTGCGGCTGATCTATCTGGCCCTGGCCCACATGATCAAGTTCCGGGGCCACTTCCTGA
TCGAGGGCGACCTGAACCCCGACAACAGCGACGTGGACAAGCTGTTCATCCAGCTGGTGCAGACCTACAA
CCAGCTGTTCGAGGAAAACCCCATCAACGCCAGCGGCGTGGACGCCAAGGCCATCCTGTCTGCCAGACTG
AGCAAGAGCAGACGGCTGGAAAATCTGATCGCCCAGCTGCCCGGCGAGAAGAAGAATGGCCTGTTCGGCA
ACCTGATTGCCCTGAGCCTGGGCCTGACCCCCAACTTCAAGAGCAACTTCGACCTGGCCGAGGATGCCAA
ACTGCAGCTGAGCAAGGACACCTACGACGACGACCTGGACAACCTGCTGGCCCAGATCGGCGACCAGTAC
GCCGACCTGTTTCTGGCCGCCAAGAACCTGTCCGACGCCATCCTGCTGAGCGACATCCTGAGAGTGAACA
CCGAGATCACCAAGGCCCCCCTGAGCGCCTCTATGATCAAGAGATACGACGAGCACCACCAGGACCTGAC
CCTGCTGAAAGCTCTCGTGCGGCAGCAGCTGCCTGAGAAGTACAAAGAGATTTTCTTCGACCAGAGCAAG
AACGGCTACGCCGGCTACATCGATGGCGGAGCCAGCCAGGAAGAGTTCTACAAGTTCATCAAGCCCATCC
TGGAAAAGATGGACGGCACCGAGGAACTGCTCGTGAAGCTGAACAGAGAGGACCTGCTGCGGAAGCAGCG
GACCTTCGACAACGGCAGCATCCCCCACCAGATCCACCTGGGAGAGCTGCACGCCATTCTGCGGCGGCAG
GAAGATTTTTACCCATTCCTGAAGGACAACCGGGAAAAGATCGAGAAGATCCTGACCTTCCGCATCCCCT
ACTACGTGGGCCCTCTGGCCAGGGGAAACAGCAGATTCGCCTGGATGACCAGAAAGAGCGAGGAAACCAT
CACCCCCTGGAACTTCGAGGAAGTGGTGGACAAGGGCGCCAGCGCCCAGAGCTTCATCGAGCGGATGACC
AACTTCGATAAGAACCTGCCCAACGAGAAGGTGCTGCCCAAGCACAGCCTGCTGTACGAGTACTTCACCG
TGTACAACGAGCTGACCAAAGTGAAATACGTGACCGAGGGAATGAGAAAGCCCGCCTTCCTGAGCGGCGA
GCAGAAAAAAGCCATCGTGGACCTGCTGTTCAAGACCAACCGGAAAGTGACCGTGAAGCAGCTGAAAGAG
GACTACTTCAAGAAAATCGAGTGCTTCGACTCCGTGGAAATCTCCGGCGTGGAAGATCGGTTCAACGCCT
CCCTGGGCACATACCACGATCTGCTGAAAATTATCAAGGACAAGGACTTCCTGGACAATGAGGAAAACGA
GGACATTCTGGAAGATATCGTGCTGACCCTGACACTGTTTGAGGACAGAGAGATGATCGAGGAACGGCTG
AAAACCTATGCCCACCTGTTCGACGACAAAGTGATGAAGCAGCTGAAGCGGCGGAGATACACCGGCTGGG
GCAGGCTGAGCCGGAAGCTGATCAACGGCATCCGGGACAAGCAGTCCGGCAAGACAATCCTGGATTTCCT
GAAGTCCGACGGCTTCGCCAACAGAAACTTCATGCAGCTGATCCACGACGACAGCCTGACCTTTAAAGAG
GACATCCAGAAAGCCCAGGTGTCCGGCCAGGGCGATAGCCTGCACGAGCACATTGCCAATCTGGCCGGCA
GCCCCGCCATTAAGAAGGGCATCCTGCAGACAGTGAAGGTGGTGGACGAGCTCGTGAAAGTGATGGGCCG
GCACAAGCCCGAGAACATCGTGATCGAAATGGCCAGAGAGAACCAGACCACCCAGAAGGGACAGAAGAAC
AGCCGCGAGAGAATGAAGCGGATCGAAGAGGGCATCAAAGAGCTGGGCAGCCAGATCCTGAAAGAACACC
CCGTGGAAAACACCCAGCTGCAGAACGAGAAGCTGTACCTGTACTACCTGCAGAATGGGCGGGATATGTA
CGTGGACCAGGAACTGGACATCAACCGGCTGTCCGACTACGATGTGGACGCTATCGTGCCTCAGAGCTTT
CTGAAGGACGACTCCATCGATAACAAAGTGCTGACTCGGAGCGACAAGAACCGGGGCAAGAGCGACAACG
TGCCCTCCGAAGAGGTCGTGAAGAAGATGAAGAACTACTGGCGCCAGCTGCTGAATGCCAAGCTGATTAC
CCAGAGGAAGTTCGACAATCTGACCAAGGCCGAGAGAGGCGGCCTGAGCGAACTGGATAAGGCCGGCTTC
ATCAAGAGACAGCTGGTGGAAACCCGGCAGATCACAAAGCACGTGGCACAGATCCTGGACTCCCGGATGA
ACACTAAGTACGACGAGAACGACAAACTGATCCGGGAAGTGAAAGTGATCACCCTGAAGTCCAAGCTGGT
GTCCGATTTCCGGAAGGATTTCCAGTTTTACAAAGTGCGCGAGATCAACAACTACCACCACGCCCACGAC
GCCTACCTGAACGCCGTCGTGGGAACCGCCCTGATCAAAAAGTACCCTAAGCTGGAAAGCGAGTTCGTGT
ACGGCGACTACAAGGTGTACGACGTGCGGAAGATGATCGCCAAGAGCGAGCAGGAAATCGGCAAGGCTAC
CGCCAAGTACTTCTTCTACAGCAACATCATGAACTTTTTCAAGACCGAGATTACCCTGGCCAACGGCGAG
ATCCGGAAGCGGCCTCTGATCGAGACAAACGGCGAAACAGGCGAGATCGTGTGGGATAAGGGCCGGGACT
TTGCCACCGTGCGGAAAGTGCTGTCTATGCCCCAAGTGAATATCGTGAAAAAGACCGAGGTGCAGACAGG
CGGCTTCAGCAAAGAGTCTATCCTGCCCAAGAGGAACAGCGACAAGCTGATCGCCAGAAAGAAGGACTGG
GACCCTAAGAAGTACGGCGGCTTCGACAGCCCCACCGTGGCCTATTCTGTGCTGGTGGTGGCCAAAGTGG
AAAAGGGCAAGTCCAAGAAACTGAAGAGTGTGAAAGAGCTGCTGGGGATCACCATCATGGAAAGAAGCAG
CTTCGAGAAGAATCCCATCGACTTTCTGGAAGCCAAGGGCTACAAAGAAGTGAAAAAGGACCTGATCATC
AAGCTGCCTAAGTACTCCCTGTTCGAGCTGGAAAACGGCCGGAAGAGAATGCTGGCCTCTGCCGGCGAAC
TGCAGAAGGGAAACGAACTGGCCCTGCCCTCCAAATATGTGAACTTCCTGTACCTGGCCAGCCACTATGA
GAAGCTGAAGGGCTCCCCCGAGGATAATGAGCAGAAACAGCTGTTTGTGGAACAGCACAAACACTACCTG
GACGAGATCATCGAGCAGATCAGCGAGTTCTCCAAGAGAGTGATCCTGGCCGACGCTAATCTGGACAAGG
TGCTGAGCGCCTACAACAAGCACAGAGACAAGCCTATCAGAGAGCAGGCCGAGAATATCATCCACCTGTT
TACCCTGACCAATCTGGGAGCCCCTGCCGCCTTCAAGTACTTTGACACCACCATCGACCGGAAGAGGTAC
ACCAGCACCAAAGAGGTGCTGGACGCCACCCTGATCCACCAGAGCATCACCGGCCTGTACGAGACACGGA
TCGACCTGTCTCAGCTGGGAGGCGACGCCTATCCCTATGACGTGCCCGATTATGCCAGCCTGGGCAGCGG
CTCCCCCAAGAAAAAACGCAAGGTGGAAGATCCTAAGAAAAAGCGGAAAGTGGACGGCATTGGTAGTGGG
AGCAACGGATGACTCGAGCTAGTTAAAAGTTTTGTTACTTTATAGAAGAAATTTTGAGTTTTTGTTTTTT
TTTAATAAATAAATAAACATAAATAAATTGTTTGTTGAATTTATTATTAGTATGTAAGTGTAAATATAAT
AAAACTTAATATCTATTCAAATTAATAAATAAACCTCGATATACAGACCGATAAAACACATGCGTCAATT
TTACGCATGATTATCTTTAACGTACGTCACAATATGATTATCTTTCTAGGGTTAATCTAGTATACGCGTA
TGCGGCCGCTTAATTAATCCAGCTTTTGTTCCCTTTAGTGAGGGTTAATTGCGCGCTTGGCGTAATCATG
GTCATAGCTGTTTCCTGTGTGAAATTGTTATCCGCTCACAATTCCACACAACATACGAGCCGGAAGCATA
AAGTGTAAAGCCTGGGGTGCCTAATGAGTGAGCTAACTCACATTAATTGCGTTGCGCTCACTGCCCGCTT
TCCAGTCGGGAAACCTGTCGTGCCAGCTGCATTAATGAATCGGCCAACGCGCGGGGAGAGGCGGTTTGCG
TATTGGGCGCTCTTCCGCTTCCTCGCTCACTGACTCGCTGCGCTCGGTCGTTCGGCTGCGGCGAGCGGTA
TCAGCTCACTCAAAGGCGGTAATACGGTTATCCACAGAATCAGGGGATAACGCAGGAAAGAACATGTGAG
CAAAAGGCCAGCAAAAGGCCAGGAACCGTAAAAAGGCCGCGTTGCTGGCGTTTTTCCATAGGCTCCGCCC
CCCTGACGAGCATCACAAAAATCGACGCTCAAGTCAGAGGTGGCGAAACCCGACAGGACTATAAAGATAC
CAGGCGTTTCCCCCTGGAAGCTCCCTCGTGCGCTCTCCTGTTCCGACCCTGCCGCTTACCGGATACCTGT
CCGCCTTTCTCCCTTCGGGAAGCGTGGCGCTTTCTCATAGCTCACGCTGTAGGTATCTCAGTTCGGTGTA
GGTCGTTCGCTCCAAGCTGGGCTGTGTGCACGAACCCCCCGTTCAGCCCGACCGCTGCGCCTTATCCGGT
AACTATCGTCTTGAGTCCAACCCGGTAAGACACGACTTATCGCCACTGGCAGCAGCCACTGGTAACAGGA
TTAGCAGAGCGAGGTATGTAGGCGGTGCTACAGAGTTCTTGAAGTGGTGGCCTAACTACGGCTACACTAG
AAGGACAGTATTTGGTATCTGCGCTCTGCTGAAGCCAGTTACCTTCGGAAAAAGAGTTGGTAGCTCTTGA
TCCGGCAAACAAACCACCGCTGGTAGCGGTGGTTTTTTTGTTTGCAAGCAGCAGATTACGCGCAGAAAAA
AAGGATCTCAAGAAGATCCTTTGATCTTTTCTACGGGGTCTGACGCTCAGTGGAACGAAAACTCACGTTA
AGGGATTTTGGTCATGAGATTATCAAAAAGGATCTTCACCTAGATCCTTTTAAATTAAAAATGAAGTTTT
AAATCAATCTAAAGTATATATGAGTAAACTTGGTCTGACAGTTACCAATGCTTAATCAGTGAGGCACCTA
TCTCAGCGATCTGTCTATTTCGTTCATCCATAGTTGCCTGACTCCCCGTCGTGTAGATAACTACGATACG
GGAGGGCTTACCATCTGGCCCCAGTGCTGCAATGATACCGCGAGACCCACGCTCACCGGCTCCAGATTTA
TCAGCAATAAACCAGCCAGCCGGAAGGGCCGAGCGCAGAAGTGGTCCTGCAACTTTATCCGCCTCCATCC
AGTCTATTAATTGTTGCCGGGAAGCTAGAGTAAGTAGTTCGCCAGTTAATAGTTTGCGCAACGTTGTTGC
CATTGCTACAGGCATCGTGGTGTCACGCTCGTCGTTTGGTATGGCTTCATTCAGCTCCGGTTCCCAACGA
TCAAGGCGAGTTACATGATCCCCCATGTTGTGCAAAAAAGCGGTTAGCTCCTTCGGTCCTCCGATCGTTG
TCAGAAGTAAGTTGGCCGCAGTGTTATCACTCATGGTTATGGCAGCACTGCATAATTCTCTTACTGTCAT
GCCATCCGTAAGATGCTTTTCTGTGACTGGTGAGTACTCAACCAAGTCATTCTGAGAATAGTGTATGCGG
CGACCGAGTTGCTCTTGCCCGGCGTCAATACGGGATAATACCGCGCCACATAGCAGAACTTTAAAAGTGC
TCATCATTGGAAAACGTTCTTCGGGGCGAAAACTCTCAAGGATCTTACCGCTGTTGAGATCCAGTTCGAT
GTAACCCACTCGTGCACCCAACTGATCTTCAGCATCTTTTACTTTCACCAGCGTTTCTGGGTGAGCAAAA
ACAGGAAGGCAAAATGCCGCAAAAAAGGGAATAAGGGCGACACGGAAATGTTGAATACTCATACTCTTCC
TTTTTCAATATTATTGAAGCATTTATCAGGGTTATTGTCTCATGAGCGGATACATATTTGAATGTATTTA
GAAAAATAAACAAATAGGGGTTCCGCGCACATTTCCCCGAAAAGTGCCACCTAAATTGTAAGCGTTAATA
TTTTGTTAAAATTCGCGTTAAATTTTTGTTAAATCAGCTCATTTTTTAACCAATAGGCCGAAATCGGCAA
AATCCCTTATAAATCAAAAGAATAGACCGAGATAGGGT
[37 nt withheld, positions 13199-13235]
AAAGAACGTGGACTCCAACGTCAAAGG
[49 nt withheld, positions 13263-13311]
T
[91 nt withheld, positions 13313-13403]
G
[124 nt withheld, positions 13405-13528]
CCCATTCGCCATTCAGGCTGCGCAACTGTTGGGAAGGGCGATCGGTGCGGGCCTCTTCGCTATTACGCCA
GCTGGCGAAAGGGGGATGTGCTGCAAGGCGATTAAGTTGGGTAACGCCAGGGTTTTCCCAGTCACGACGT
TGTAAAACGACGGCCAGTGAGCGCGCGTAATACGACTCACTATAGGGCGAATTGGGGCGCGCCATTCTAG
ATTAACCCTAGAAAGATAGTCTGCGTAAAATTGACGCATGCATTCTTGAAATATTGCTCTCTCTTTCTAA
ATAGCGCGAATCCGTCGCTGTGCATTTAGGACATCTCAGTCGCCGCTTGGAGCTCCCGTGAGGCGTGCTT
GTCAATGCGGTAAGTGTCACTGATTTTGAACTATAACGACCGCGTGAGTCAAAATGACGCATGATTATCT
TTTACGTGACTTTTAAGATTTAACTCATACGATAATTATATTGTTATTTCATGTTCTACTTACGTGATAA
CTTATTATATATATATTTTCTTGTTATAGATATCAACTAGAATGCTAGCATGGGCCCAGATCT
Features (pLannotate 1.2.2; 24 found; start..end, strand, type, name):
      7..284     +  promoter       chicken β-actin promoter: No description available
    286..1303    +  intron         chimeric intron: chimera between introns from chicken β-actin and rabbit β-globin
   1382..1954    +  CDS            PYR1: PYR1_ARATH - Also known as ABIP6 From Arabidopsis thaliana (Mouse-ear cress).
   1985..2170    +  CDS            KRAB: Krüppel-associated box (KRAB) transcriptional repression domain from the human zinc finger protein ZNF10 (Margolin et al., 1994)
   2188..2773    +  misc_feature   IRES2: internal ribosome entry site (IRES) of the encephalomyocarditis virus (EMCV)
   2795..3394    +  CDS            PuroR: puromycin N-acetyltransferase; pac from Streptomyces alboniger; confers resistance to puromycin
   3414..3432    +  misc_feature   MCS (fragment): pBluescript multiple cloning site
   3432..4020    +  misc_feature   WPRE: woodchuck hepatitis virus posttranscriptional regulatory element
   4024..4156    +  polyA_signal   SV40 poly(A) signal: SV40 polyadenylation signal
   4174..4673    +  promoter       PGK promoter: mouse phosphoglycerate kinase 1 promoter
   4685..5605    +  CDS            ABI1 (fragment): P2C56_ARATH - Experimental evidence at protein level: Swiss-Prot protein existence level 1. Key component and repressor of the abscisic acid (ABA) signaling pathway that regulates numerous ABA responses, such as stomatal closure, osmotic water permeability of the plasma membrane (Pos), drought-induced resistance and rhizogenesis, response to glucose, high light stress, seed germination and inhibition of vegetative growth. During the stomatal closure regulation, modulates the inward calcium-channel permeability as well as the actin reorganization in guard cells in response to ABA. Involved in t
   5633..6331    +  CDS            TagBFP: TagBFP is a basic (constitutively fluorescent) blue fluorescent protein published in 2008, derived from Entacmaea quadricolor. It is reported to be a very rapidly-maturing monomer with very low acid sensitivity.
   6353..10456   +  CDS            Cas9: Cas9 (Csn1) endonuclease from the Streptococcus pyogenes Type II CRISPR/Cas system generates RNA-guided double strand breaks in DNA
  10882..10900   -  promoter       T3 promoter: promoter for bacteriophage T3 RNA polymerase
  10943..10965   -  protein_bind   lac operator (fragment): The lac repressor binds to the lac operator to inhibit transcription in E. coli. This inhibition can be relieved by adding lactose or isopropyl-β-D-thiogalactopyranoside (IPTG). lac repressor encoded by lacI
  10969..10999   -  promoter       lac promoter: promoter for the E. coli lac operon
  11014..11035   -  protein_bind   CAP binding site: CAP binding activates transcription in the presence of cAMP. E. coli catabolite activator protein
  11048..11140   -  CDS            lacI (fragment): lac repressor; lacI; The lac repressor binds to the lac operator to inhibit transcription in E. coli. This inhibition can be relieved by adding lactose or isopropyl-β-D-thiogalactopyranoside (IPTG).
  11323..11911   -  rep_origin     ori: high-copy-number ColE1/pMB1/pBR322/pUC origin of replication
  12082..12942   -  CDS            AmpR: β-lactamase; bla; confers resistance to ampicillin, carbenicillin, and related antibiotics
  12943..13047   -  promoter       AmpR promoter: bla
  13100..13528   -  rep_origin     f1 ori (sequence partly withheld): f1 bacteriophage origin of replication; arrow indicates direction of (+) strand synthesis
  13533..13688   -  CDS            lacZα (fragment): LacZα fragment of β-galactosidase; lacZ fragment
  13696..13714   +  promoter       T7 promoter: promoter for bacteriophage T7 RNA polymerase
