[The description below was written by a language model from this plasmid's Addgene catalogue record and pLannotate feature annotations shown in this document.]
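Description:
pSLQ2818 is a 14,081 bp PiggyBac transposon plasmid for mammalian expression that carries both halves of an abscisic acid (ABA)-inducible CRISPR interference system. It is maintained in E. coli through a high-copy ColE1/pUC-type origin with ampicillin resistance (AmpR), and the backbone also retains an f1 origin, lac promoter/lacZα remnants and T3/T7 promoter sites. The automated feature table does not annotate the PiggyBac terminal repeats, so their positions are not given, but the catalogue lists the backbone as a PB vector. With such a vector, co-delivered transposase would be expected to integrate the cargo stably into the host genome.

The payload consists of two tandem, same-orientation expression units. In the first, a CAG-type promoter (chicken β-actin promoter plus chimeric intron) drives the Arabidopsis ABA receptor domain PYL1 fused to the KRAB repression domain of human ZNF10. The annotation software labels the PYL1 region as the related PYR1. An EMCV IRES and the puromycin N-acetyltransferase gene follow, so drug selection is linked to the same transcript, which ends with a WPRE and an SV40 polyadenylation signal. In the second unit, the mouse PGK promoter drives a fragment of the Arabidopsis phosphatase ABI1 fused to TagBFP and nuclease-dead S. pyogenes Cas9, with a C-terminal HA tag and two SV40 nuclear localisation signals according to the record. No polyadenylation signal is annotated after this unit.

ABA induces dimerisation of PYL1 and ABI, recruiting KRAB to guide-RNA-targeted dCas9. Transcriptional repression at chosen loci is thus controlled by the small molecule, while blue fluorescence reports dCas9 expression. No guide RNA cassette is annotated, so guides would need to be supplied separately.
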