Addgene plasmid #84241: pSLQ2818 pPB: CAG-PYL1-KRAB-IRES-Puro-WPRE-SV40PA PGK-ABI-tagBFP-SpdCas9
Purpose: Expresses ABA-inducible KRAB-Sp dCas9
Depositing lab: Stanley Qi. Depositing organization: Stanford University. Publication: Complex transcriptional modulation with orthogonal and inducible dCas9 regulators. Gao Y, Xiong X, Wong S, Charles EJ, Lim WA, Qi LS. Nat Methods. 2016 Oct 24. doi: 10.1038/nmeth.4042. PubMed 27776111.
Backbone
  Vector backbone: PB
  Backbone manufacturer: System Biosciences
  Total vector size (bp): 14081
  Vector type: Mammalian Expression, CRISPR, Synthetic Biology ; PiggyBac
  Selectable markers: Puromycin
Growth in bacteria
  Bacterial resistance: Ampicillin, 100 μg/mL
  Growth temperature: 37°C
  Growth strain: NEB Stable
  Copy number: High Copy
Gene/Insert 1
  Gene/Insert name: ABI-tagBFP-Sp dCas9
  Species: A. thaliana (mustard weed), Synthetic; S. pyogenes
  Insert size (bp): 5880
  Promoter: PGK
  Tag / fusion protein: ABI (N terminal on insert); tagBFP (N terminal on insert); HA tag (C terminal on insert); 2xNLS (SV40) (C terminal on insert)
  Cloning method: Ligation Independent Cloning
  Sequencing primers: 5′ gaaggtcctccggaggcc; 3′ CGGTCTGTATATCGAGGTTTATTTATTAATTTG
Gene/Insert 2
  Gene/Insert name: PYL1-KRAB
  Species: A. thaliana (mustard weed), Synthetic
  Insert size (bp): 810
  Promoter: CAG
  Tag / fusion protein: PYL1 (N terminal on insert); IRES-Puro (C terminal on backbone)
  Cloning method: Ligation Independent Cloning
  Sequencing primers: 5′ tcggcttctggcgtgtga; 3′ gacggcaatatggtggaaaataac
Resource information
  A portion of this plasmid was derived from a plasmid made by: The dCas9 gene was a gift from Martin Jinek and Jennifer Doudna (UC Berkeley). The ABI and PYL1 domains were gifts from Jerry Crabtree (Stanford)
Terms and licenses: Academic/Nonprofit Terms; Industry Terms: Not Available to Industry
How to cite: pSLQ2818 pPB: CAG-PYL1-KRAB-IRES-Puro-WPRE-SV40PA PGK-ABI-tagBFP-SpdCas9 was a gift from Stanley Qi (Addgene plasmid # 84241 ; http://n2t.net/addgene:84241 ; RRID:Addgene_84241)
