>Addgene plasmid #84241 | pSLQ2818 pPB: CAG-PYL1-KRAB-IRES-Puro-WPRE-SV40PA PGK-ABI-tagBFP-SpdCas9 | addgene partial sequence | sequence record 165627 | pCAG-F 5'-GCAACGTGCTGGTTATTGTG-3'
GGGTGGGGGCGCGCCAACTCAAGACGAATTCACCCAACTCTCCCAATCAATCGCCGAGTTCCACACGTAC
CAACTCGGTAACGGCCGTTGCTCATCTCTCCTAGCTCAGCGAATCCACGCGCCGCCGGAAACAGTATGGT
CCGTGGTGAGACGTTTCGATAGGCCACAGATTTACAAACACTTCATCAAAAGCTGTAACGTGAGTGAAGA
TTTCGAGATGCGAGTGGGATGCACGCGCGACGTGAACGTGATAAGTGGATTACCGGCGAATACGTCTCGA
GAGAGATTAGATCTGTTGGACGATGATCGGAGAGTGACTGGGTTTAGTATAACCGGTGGTGAACATAGGC
TGAGGAATTATAAATCGGTTACGACGGTTCATAGATTTGAGAAAGAAGAAGAAGAAGAAAGGATCTGGAC
CGTTGTTTTGGAATCTTATGTTGTTGATGTACCGGAAGGTAATTCGGAGGAAGATACGAGATTGTTTGCT
GATACGGTTATTAGATTGAATCTTCAGAAACTTGCTTCGATCACTGAAGCTATGAACGAATTCTCAAGCG
CTGCAGGTACTAGTGGCGGTGGCGGAGGGATGGATGCTAAGTCACTAACTGCCTGGTCCCGGACACTGGT
GACCTTCAAGGATGTATTTGTGGACTTCACCAGGGAGGAGTGGAAGCTGCTGGACACTGCTCAGCAGATC
GTGTACAGAAATGTGATGCTGGAGAACTATAAGAACCTGGTTTCCTTGGGTTATCAGCTTACTAAGCCAG
ATGTGATCCTCCGGTTGGAGAAGGGAGAAGAGCCCTAGATTTAAATAATTCGCCCCTCTCCCTCCCCCCC
CCCTAACGTTACTGGCCGAAGCCGCTTGGAATAAGGCCGG
