>Addgene plasmid #84241 | pSLQ2818 pPB: CAG-PYL1-KRAB-IRES-Puro-WPRE-SV40PA PGK-ABI-tagBFP-SpdCas9 | addgene partial sequence | sequence record 165634 | IRES-F 5'-TGGCTCTCCTCAAGCGTATT-3'
AAGGTACCCCATTGTATGGGATCTGATCTGGGGCCTCGGTGCACATGCTTTACGTGTGTTTAGTCGAGGT
TAAAAAACGTCTAGGCCCCCCGAACCACGGGGACGTGGTTTTCCTTTGAAAAACACGATGATAATATGGC
CACAACCGGATCCGGAGCTACCATGACCATGACCGAGTACAAGCCCACGGTGCGCCTCGCCACCCGCGAC
GACGTCCCCAGGGCCGTACGCACCCTCGCCGCCGCGTTCGCCGACTACCCCGCCACGCGCCACACCGTCG
ATCCGGACCGCCACATCGAGCGGGTCACCGAGCTGCAAGAACTCTTCCTCACGCGCGTCGGGCTCGACAT
CGGCAAGGTGTGGGTCGCGGACGACGGCGCCGCGGTGGCGGTCTGGACCACGCCGGAGAGCGTCGAAGCG
GGGGCGGTGTTCGCCGAGATCGGCCCGCGCATGGCCGAGTTGAGCGGTTCCCGGCTGGCCGCGCAGCAAC
AGATGGAAGGCCTCCTGGCGCCGCACCGGCCCAAGGAGCCCGCGTGGTTCCTGGCCACCGTCGGCGTCTC
GCCCGACCACCAGGGCAAGGGTCTGGGCAGCGCCGTCGTGCTCCCCGGAGTGGAGGCGGCCGAGCGCGCC
GGGGTGCCCGCCTTCCTGGAGACCTCCGCGCCCCGCAACCTCCCCTTCTACGAGCGGCTCGGCTTCACCG
TCACCGCCGACGTCGAGGTGCCCGAAGGACCGCGCACCTGGTGCATGACCCGCAAGCCCGGTGCCTGAGT
TTAAACCATGCAAGCTTGATATCAAGCTTATCGATAATCAACCTCTGGATTACAAAATTTGTGAAAGATT
GACTGGTATTCTTAACTATGTTGCTCCTTTTACGCTATGTGGATACGCTGCTTTAATGCCTTTGTATCAT
GCTATTGCTTCCCGTATGGCTTTCATTTTCTCCTCCTTG
